>Addgene plasmid #97322 | AAV_Sox2 HMEJ donor | addgene full sequence | sequence record 182791 | Addgene NGS Result
CCCCGACTACTTGAAGCTGTCCTTCCCCGAGGGCTTCAAGTGGGAGCGCGTGATGAACTTCGAGGACGGC
GGCGTGGTGACCGTGACCCAGGACTCCTCCCTGCAGGACGGCGAGTTCATCTACAAGGTGAAGCTGCGCG
GCACCAACTTCCCCTCCGACGGCCCCGTAATGCAGAAGAAGACCATGGGCTGGGAGGCCTCCTCCGAGCG
GATGTACCCCGAGGACGGCGCCCTGAAGGGCGAGATCAAGCAGAGGCTGAAGCTGAAGGACGGCGGCCAC
TACGACGCTGAGGTCAAGACCACCTACAAGGCCAAGAAGCCCGTGCAGCTGCCCGGCGCCTACAACGTCA
ACATCAAGTTGGACATCACCTCCCACAACGAGGACTACACCATCGTGGAACAGTACGAACGCGCCGAGGG
CCGCCACTCCACCGGCGGCATGGACGAGCTGTACAAGTAAGGCGCGCCTGAGGGCTGGACTGCGAACTGG
AGAAGGGGAGAGATTTTCAAAGAGATACAAGGGAATTGGGAGGGGTGCAAAAAGAGGAGAGTAGGAAAAA
TCTGATAATGCTCAAAAGGAAAAAAAATCTCCGCAGCGAAACGACAGCTGCGGAAAAAAACCACCAATCC
CATCCAAATTAACGCAAAAACCGTGATGCCGACTAGAAAACTTTTATGAGAGATCTTGGGACTTCTTTTT
GGGGGACTATTTTTGTACAGAGAAAACCTGAGGGCGGCGGGGAGGGCGGGGGAATCGGACCATGTATAGA
TCTGGAGGAAAAAAACTACGCAAAACTTTTTTTTAAAGTTCTAGTGGTACGTTAGGCGCTTCGCAGGGAG
TTCGCAAAAGTCTTTACCAGTAATATTTAGAGCTAGACTCCGGGCGATGAAAAAAAAGTTTTAATATTTG
CAAGCAACTTTTGTACAGTATTTATCGAGATAAACATGGCAATCAAATGTCCATTGTTTATAAGCTGAGA
ATTTGCCAATATTTTTCGAGGAAAGGGTTCTTGCTGGGTTTTGATTCTGCAGCTTAAATTTAGGACCGTT
ACAAACAAGGAAGGAGTTTATTCGGATTTGAACATTTTAGTTTTAAAATTGTACAAAAGGAAAACATGAG
AGCAAGTACTGGCAAGACCGTTTTCGTGGTCTTGTTTAAGGCAAACGTTCTAGATTGTACTAAATTTTTA
ACTTACTGTTAAAGGCAAAAAAAAAATGTCCATGCAGGTTGATATCGTTGGTAATTTATAATAGCTTTTG
TTCAATCCCCCTCACATGTGCGACAGGGGCACTCGAGCATGCATCTAGAGGGCCCAATTCGCCCTATAGT
GAGTCGTATTACAATTCACTGGCCGTCGTTTTACAACGTCGTGACTGGGAAAACCCTGGCGTTACCCAAC
TTAATCGCCTTGCAGCACATCCCCCTTTCGCCAGCTGGCGTAATAGCGAAGAGGCCCGCACCGATCGCCC
TTCCCAACAGTTGCGCAGCCTGAATGGCGAATGG
[124 nt withheld, positions 1505-1628]
C
[91 nt withheld, positions 1630-1720]
A
[49 nt withheld, positions 1722-1770]
CCTTTGACGTTGGAGTCCACGTTCTTT
[37 nt withheld, positions 1798-1834]
ACCCTATCTCGGTCTATTCTTTTGATTTATAAGGGATTTTGCCGATTTCGGCCTATTGGTTAAAAAATGA
GCTGATTTAACAAAAATTTAACGCGAATTTTAACAAAATTCAGGGCGCAAGGGCTGCTAAAGGAAGCGGA
ACACGTAGAAAGCCAGTCCGCAGAAACGGTGCTGACCCCGGATGAATGTCAGCTACTGGGCTATCTGGAC
AAGGGAAAACGCAAGCGCAAAGAGAAAGCAGGTAGCTTGCAGTGGGCTTACATGGCGATAGCTAGACTGG
GCGGTTTTATGGACAGCAAGCGAACCGGAATTGCCAGCTGGGGCGCCCTCTGGTAAGGTTGGGAAGCCCT
GCAAAGTAAACTGGATGGCTTTCTTGCCGCCAAGGATCTGATGGCGCAGGGGATCAAGATCTGATCAAGA
GACAGGATGAGGATCGTTTCGCATGATTGAACAAGATGGATTGCACGCAGGTTCTCCGGCCGCTTGGGTG
GAGAGGCTATTCGGCTATGACTGGGCACAACAGACAATCGGCTGCTCTGATGCCGCCGTGTTCCGGCTGT
CAGCGCAGGGGCGCCCGGTTCTTTTTGTCAAGACCGACCTGTCCGGTGCCCTGAATGAACTGCAGGACGA
GGCAGCGCGGCTATCGTGGCTGGCCACGACGGGCGTTCCTTGCGCAGCTGTGCTCGACGTTGTCACTGAA
GCGGGAAGGGACTGGCTGCTATTGGGCGAAGTGCCGGGGCAGGATCTCCTGTCATCCCACCTTGCTCCTG
CCGAGAAAGTATCCATCATGGCTGATGCAATGCGGCGGCTGCATACGCTTGATCCGGCTACCTGCCCATT
CGACCACCAAGCGAAACATCGCATCGAGCGAGCACGTACTCGGATGGAAGCCGGTCTTGTCGATCAGGAT
GATCTGGACGAAGAGCATCAGGGGCTCGCGCCAGCCGAACTGTTCGCCAGGCTCAAGGCGCGCATGCCCG
ACGGCGAGGATCTCGTCGTGACCCATGGCGATGCCTGCTTGCCGAATATCATGGTGGAAAATGGCCGCTT
TTCTGGATTCATCGACTGTGGCCGGCTGGGTGTGGCGGACCGCTATCAGGACATAGCGTTGGCTACCCGT
GATATTGCTGAAGAGCTTGGCGGCGAATGGGCTGACCGCTTCCTCGTGCTTTACGGTATCGCCGCTCCCG
ATTCGCAGCGCATCGCCTTCTATCGCCTTCTTGACGAGTTCTTCTGAATTGAAAAAGGAAGAGTATGAGT
ATTCAACATTTCCGTGTCGCCCTTATTCCCTTTTTTGCGGCATTTTGCCTTCCTGTTTTTGCTCACCCAG
AAACGCTGGTGAAAGTAAAAGATGCTGAAGATCAGTTGGGTGCACGAGTGGGTTACATCGAACTGGATCT
CAACAGCGGTAAGATCCTTGAGAGTTTTCGCCCCGAAGAACGTTTTCCAATGATGAGCACTTTTAAAGTT
CTGCTATGTGGCGCGGTATTATCCCGTATTGACGCCGGGCAAGAGCAACTCGGTCGCCGCATACACTATT
CTCAGAATGACTTGGTTGAGTACTCACCAGTCACAGAAAAGCATCTTACGGATGGCATGACAGTAAGAGA
ATTATGCAGTGCTGCCATAACCATGAGTGATAACACTGCGGCCAACTTACTTCTGACAACGATCGGAGGA
CCGAAGGAGCTAACCGCTTTTTTGCACAACATGGGGGATCATGTAACTCGCCTTGATCGTTGGGAACCGG
AGCTGAATGAAGCCATACCAAACGACGAGCGTGACACCACGATGCCTGTAGCAATGGCAACAACGTTGCG
CAAACTATTAACTGGCGAACTACTTACTCTAGCTTCCCGGCAACAATTAATAGACTGGATGGAGGCGGAT
AAAGTTGCAGGACCACTTCTGCGCTCGGCCCTTCCGGCTGGCTGGTTTATTGCTGATAAATCTGGAGCCG
GTGAGCGTGGGTCTCGCGGTATCATTGCAGCACTGGGGCCAGATGGTAAGCCCTCCCGTATCGTAGTTAT
CTACACGACGGGGAGTCAGGCAACTATGGATGAACGAAATAGACAGATCGCTGAGATAGGTGCCTCACTG
ATTAAGCATTGGTAACTGTCAGACCAAGTTTACTCATATATACTTTAGATTGATTTAAAACTTCATTTTT
AATTTAAAAGGATCTAGGTGAAGATCCTTTTTGATAATCTCATGACCAAAATCCCTTAACGTGAGTTTTC
GTTCCACTGAGCGTCAGACCCCGTAGAAAAGATCAAAGGATCTTCTTGAGATCCTTTTTTTCTGCGCGTA
ATCTGCTGCTTGCAAACAAAAAAACCACCGCTACCAGCGGTGGTTTGTTTGCCGGATCAAGAGCTACCAA
CTCTTTTTCCGAAGGTAACTGGCTTCAGCAGAGCGCAGATACCAAATACTGTTCTTCTAGTGTAGCCGTA
GTTAGGCCACCACTTCAAGAACTCTGTAGCACCGCCTACATACCTCGCTCTGCTAATCCTGTTACCAGTG
GCTGCTGCCAGTGGCGATAAGTCGTGTCTTACCGGGTTGGACTCAAGACGATAGTTACCGGATAAGGCGC
AGCGGTCGGGCTGAACGGGGGGTTCGTGCACACAGCCCAGCTTGGAGCGAACGACCTACACCGAACTGAG
ATACCTACAGCGTGAGCTATGAGAAAGCGCCACGCTTCCCGAAGGGAGAAAGGCGGACAGGTATCCGGTA
AGCGGCAGGGTCGGAACAGGAGAGCGCACGAGGGAGCTTCCAGGGGGAAACGCCTGGTATCTTTATAGTC
CTGTCGGGTTTCGCCACCTCTGACTTGAGCGTCGATTTTTGTGATGCTCGTCAGGGGGGCGGAGCCTATG
GAAAAACGCCAGCAACGCGGCCTTTTTACGGTTCCTGGCCTTTTGCTGGCCTTTTGCTCACATGTTCTTT
CCTGCGTTATCCCCTGATTCTGTGGATAACCGTATTACCGCCTTTGAGTGAGCTGATACCGCTCGCCGCA
GCCGAACGACCGAGCGCAGCGAGTCAGTGAGCGAGGAAGCGGAAGAGCGCCCAATACGCAAACCGCCTCT
CCCCGCGCGTTGGCCGATTCATTAATGCAGCTGGCACGACAGGTTTCCCGACTGGAAAGCGGGCAGTGAG
CGCAACGCAATTAATGTGAGTTAGCTCACTCATTAGGCACCCCAGGCTTTACACTTTATGCTTCCGGCTC
GTATGTTGTGTGGAATTGTGAGCGGATAACAATTTCACACAGGAAACAGCTATGACCATGATTACGCCAA
GCTTGGTACCTGCCCCTGTCGCACATGTGAGGGGGTCCCGGGGGCAGCGGCGTAAGATGGCCCAGGAGAA
CCCCAAGATGCACAACTCGGAGATCAGCAAGCGCCTGGGCGCGGAGTGGAAACTTTTGTCCGAGACCGAG
AAGCGGCCGTTCATCGACGAGGCCAAGCGGCTGCGCGCTCTGCACATGAAGGAGCACCCGGATTATAAAT
ACCGGCCGCGGCGGAAAACCAAGACGCTCATGAAGAAGGATAAGTACACGCTTCCCGGAGGCTTGCTGGC
CCCCGGCGGGAACAGCATGGCGAGCGGGGTTGGGGTGGGCGCCGGCCTGGGTGCGGGCGTGAACCAGCGC
ATGGACAGCTACGCGCACATGAACGGCTGGAGCAACGGCAGCTACAGCATGATGCAGGAGCAGCTGGGCT
ACCCGCAGCACCCGGGCCTCAACGCTCACGGCGCGGCACAGATGCAACCGATGCACCGCTACGACGTCAG
CGCCCTGCAGTACAACTCCATGACCAGCTCGCAGACCTACATGAACGGCTCGCCCACCTACAGCATGTCC
TACTCGCAGCAGGGCACCCCCGGTATGGCGCTGGGCTCCATGGGCTCTGTGGTCAAGTCCGAGGCCAGCT
CCAGCCCCCCCGTGGTTACCTCTTCCTCCCACTCCAGGGCGCCCTGCCAGGCCGGGGACCTCCGGGACAT
GATCAGCATGTACCTCCCCGGCGCCGAGGTGCCGGAGCCCGCTGCGCCCAGTAGACTGCACATGGCCCAG
CACTACCAGAGCGGCCCGGTGCCCGGCACGGCCATTAACGGCACACTGCCCCTGTCGCACATGTTAATTA
ACGCCACTAACTTCTCCCTGTTGAAACAAGCAGGGGATGTCGAAGAGAATCCCGGGCCAATGGTGAGCAA
GGGCGAGGAGGATAACATGGCCATCATCAAGGAGTTCATGCGCTTCAAGGTGCACATGGAGGGCTCCGTG
AACGGCCACGAGTTCGAGATCGAGGGCGAGGGCGAGGGCCGCCCCTACGAGGGCACCCAGACCGCCAAGC
TGAAGGTGACCAAGGGTGGCCCCCTGCCCTTCGCCTGGGACATCCTGTCCCCTCAGTTCATGTACGGCTC
CAAGGCCTACGTGAAGCACCCCGCCGACAT
Features (pLannotate 1.2.2; 14 found; start..end, strand, type, name):
   1323..1341    -  promoter       T7 promoter: promoter for bacteriophage T7 RNA polymerase
   1344..1501    +  CDS            lacZα (fragment): LacZα fragment of β-galactosidase; lacZ fragment
   1505..1933    +  rep_origin     f1 ori (sequence partly withheld): f1 bacteriophage origin of replication; arrow indicates direction of (+) strand synthesis
   1946..2245    +  CDS            tnpA (fragment): TN5P_ECOLX - Also known as tnp. Experimental evidence at protein level: Swiss-Prot protein existence level 1. Mediates transposition of transposon Tn5 by a 'cut and paste' mechanism. First, the monomeric transposase binds the 19 bp inverted DNA repeats flanking the transposon. Then, dimerization of the DNA- bound transposase creates a synaptic DNA complex. After nicking of the first DNA strand, excision of the transposon proceeds through a series of intermediates. The transposase then mediates the insertion of the transposon at a new site by strand transfer. The activity of the wild- type tran
   2277..3068    +  CDS            neo: KKA2_KLEPN - Also known as kan, nptII. Experimental evidence at protein level: Swiss-Prot protein existence level 1. Resistance to kanamycin, neomycin, paromomycin, ribostamycin, butirosin and gentamicin B. From Klebsiella pneumoniae.
   3072..3088    +  promoter       AmpR promoter (fragment): bla
   3089..3949    +  CDS            AmpR: β-lactamase; bla; confers resistance to ampicillin, carbenicillin, and related antibiotics
   4120..4708    +  rep_origin     ori: high-copy-number ColE1/pMB1/pBR322/pUC origin of replication
   4891..4983    +  CDS            lacI (fragment): lac repressor; lacI; The lac repressor binds to the lac operator to inhibit transcription in E. coli. This inhibition can be relieved by adding lactose or isopropyl-β-D-thiogalactopyranoside (IPTG).
   4996..5017    +  protein_bind   CAP binding site: CAP binding activates transcription in the presence of cAMP. E. coli catabolite activator protein
   5032..5062    +  promoter       lac promoter: promoter for the E. coli lac operon
   5070..5086    +  protein_bind   lac operator: The lac repressor binds to the lac operator to inhibit transcription in E. coli. This inhibition can be relieved by adding lactose or isopropyl-β-D-thiogalactopyranoside (IPTG). lac repressor encoded by lacI
   5160..5957    +  CDS            SOX2 (fragment): SOX2_HUMAN - Experimental evidence at protein level: Swiss-Prot protein existence level 1. Transcription factor that forms a trimeric complex with OCT4 on DNA and controls the expression of a number of genes involved in embryonic development such as YES1, FGF4, UTF1 and ZFP206 (By similarity). Binds to the proximal enhancer region of NANOG (By similarity). Critical for early embryogenesis and for embryonic stem cell pluripotency (PubMed:18035408). Downstream SRRT target that mediates the promotion of neural stem cell self-renewal (By similarity). Keeps neural cells undifferentiated by countera
   6024..457     +  CDS            mCherry (across the origin): mCherry is a basic (constitutively fluorescent) red fluorescent protein published in 2004, derived from Discosoma sp.. It is reported to be a very rapidly-maturing monomer with low acid sensitivity.
