[The description below was written by a language model from this plasmid's Addgene catalogue record and pLannotate feature annotations shown in this document.]
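Description:
AAV_Sox2 HMEJ donor is a repair-template plasmid for homology-mediated end joining (HMEJ), designed to knock a p2A-mCherry reporter into the mouse Sox2 locus with CRISPR/Cas9. The catalogue lists a pAAV backbone and classifies it as a mammalian expression, mouse targeting and AAV vector. The annotated 6,274 nt sequence, however, shows no AAV inverted terminal repeats. Its bacterial portion looks instead like a general cloning vector: a lac promoter/operator with a CAP binding site, lacZα and lacI fragments, a T7 promoter and an f1 origin. ITRs are often missed by sequencing or automated annotation, so the table cannot settle whether they are present. The plasmid replicates in E. coli from a high-copy ColE1/pUC-type origin. It carries both a β-lactamase gene (AmpR) and a neo/nptII kanamycin resistance gene, which matches the dual ampicillin and kanamycin selection in the record.

The 2,431 bp synthetic insert contains a Sox2 coding fragment of about 800 bp, matched by the annotation tool to the human protein although the record describes a mouse target. This fragment evidently serves as the 5′ homology arm ending at the end of the Sox2 coding sequence. It is followed after a short gap by mCherry, and the gap is consistent with the p2A peptide named in the purpose field. The unannotated stretch downstream of mCherry presumably holds the 3′ homology arm. No separate promoter for mCherry is annotated, so red fluorescence should depend on in-frame integration and expression from the endogenous Sox2 promoter, with the 2A sequence releasing mCherry from Sox2. In the HMEJ strategy, guide RNA target sites flank the homology arms, so Cas9 cuts both the genome and the donor and releases a linear template. The depositor supplies a guide sequence, but these sites are not annotated in the table.
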