Addgene plasmid #97322: AAV_Sox2 HMEJ donor
Purpose: HMEJ donor for fusing a p2A-mCherry reporter to mouse Sox2. AAV backbone.
Depositing lab: Hui Yang. Depositing organization: Center for Excellence in Brain Science and Intelligence Technology, Chinese Academy of Sciences. Publication: Homology-mediated end joining-based targeted integration using CRISPR/Cas9. Yao X, Wang X, Hu X, Liu Z, Liu J, Zhou H, Shen X, Wei Y, Huang Z, Ying W, Wang Y, Nie YH, Zhang CC, Li S, Cheng L, Wang Q, Wu Y, Huang P, Sun Q, Shi L, Yang H. Cell Res. 2017 May 19. doi: 10.1038/cr.2017.76. PubMed 28524166.
Backbone
  Vector backbone: pAAV
  Vector type: Mammalian Expression, Mouse Targeting, AAV
Growth in bacteria
  Bacterial resistance: Ampicillin and Kanamycin, 100 & 50 μg/mL
  Growth temperature: 37°C
  Growth strain: NEB Stable
  Copy number: High Copy
Gene/Insert
  Gene/Insert name: Sox2 HMEJ donor (alt name: Sox2 HMEJ template)
  Species: Synthetic
  Insert size (bp): 2431
  Cloning method: Restriction Enzyme; 5′ cloning site unknown (unknown if destroyed); 3′ cloning site unknown (unknown if destroyed)
  Sequencing primers: 5′ M13R; 3′ M13F
Terms and licenses: Academic/Nonprofit Terms; Industry Terms: Not Available to Industry
Depositor comments: gRNA sequence: tgcccctgtcgcacatgtga
How to cite: AAV_Sox2 HMEJ donor was a gift from Hui Yang (Addgene plasmid # 97322 ; http://n2t.net/addgene:97322 ; RRID:Addgene_97322)
