>Addgene plasmid #97322 | AAV_Sox2 HMEJ donor | depositor partial sequence | sequence record 178933 | Sox2 HMEJ donor
TGCCCCTGTCGCACATGTGAGGGGGTCCCGGGGGCAGCGGCGTAAGATGGCCCAGGAGAACCCCAAGATG
CACAACTCGGAGATCAGCAAGCGCCTGGGCGCGGAGTGGAAACTTTTGTCCGAGACCGAGAAGCGGCCGT
TCATCGACGAGGCCAAGCGGCTGCGCGCTCTGCACATGAAGGAGCACCCGGATTATAAATACCGGCCGCG
GCGGAAAACCAAGACGCTCATGAAGAAGGATAAGTACACGCTTCCCGGAGGCTTGCTGGCCCCCGGCGGG
AACAGCATGGCGAGCGGGGTTGGGGTGGGCGCCGGCCTGGGTGCGGGCGTGAACCAGCGCATGGACAGCT
ACGCGCACATGAACGGCTGGAGCAACGGCAGCTACAGCATGATGCAGGAGCAGCTGGGCTACCCGCAGCA
CCCGGGCCTCAACGCTCACGGCGCGGCACAGATGCAACCGATGCACCGCTACGACGTCAGCGCCCTGCAG
TACAACTCCATGACCAGCTCGCAGACCTACATGAACGGCTCGCCCACCTACAGCATGTCCTACTCGCAGC
AGGGCACCCCCGGTATGGCGCTGGGCTCCATGGGCTCTGTGGTCAAGTCCGAGGCCAGCTCCAGCCCCCC
CGTGGTTACCTCTTCCTCCCACTCCAGGGCGCCCTGCCAGGCCGGGGACCTCCGGGACATGATCAGCATG
TACCTCCCCGGCGCCGAGGTGCCGGAGCCCGCTGCGCCCAGTAGACTGCACATGGCCCAGCACTACCAGA
GCGGCCCGGTGCCCGGCACGGCCATTAACGGCACACTGCCCCTGTCGCACATGTTAATTAACGCCACTAA
CTTCTCCCTGTTGAAACAAGCAGGGGATGTCGAAGAGAATCCCGGGCCAATGGTGAGCAAGGGCGAGGAG
GATAACATGGCCATCATCAAGGAGTTCATGCGCTTCAAGGTGCACATGGAGGGCTCCGTGAACGGCCACG
AGTTCGAGATCGAGGGCGAGGGCGAGGGCCGCCCCTACGAGGGCACCCAGACCGCCAAGCTGAAGGTGAC
CAAGGGTGGCCCCCTGCCCTTCGCCTGGGACATCCTGTCCCCTCAGTTCATGTACGGCTCCAAGGCCTAC
GTGAAGCACCCCGCCGACATCCCCGACTACTTGAAGCTGTCCTTCCCCGAGGGCTTCAAGTGGGAGCGCG
TGATGAACTTCGAGGACGGCGGCGTGGTGACCGTGACCCAGGACTCCTCCCTGCAGGACGGCGAGTTCAT
CTACAAGGTGAAGCTGCGCGGCACCAACTTCCCCTCCGACGGCCCCGTAATGCAGAAGAAGACCATGGGC
TGGGAGGCCTCCTCCGAGCGGATGTACCCCGAGGACGGCGCCCTGAAGGGCGAGATCAAGCAGAGGCTGA
AGCTGAAGGACGGCGGCCACTACGACGCTGAGGTCAAGACCACCTACAAGGCCAAGAAGCCCGTGCAGCT
GCCCGGCGCCTACAACGTCAACATCAAGTTGGACATCACCTCCCACAACGAGGACTACACCATCGTGGAA
CAGTACGAACGCGCCGAGGGCCGCCACTCCACCGGCGGCATGGACGAGCTGTACAAGTAAGGCGCGCCTG
AGGGCTGGACTGCGAACTGGAGAAGGGGAGAGATTTTCAAAGAGATACAAGGGAATTGGGAGGGGTGCAA
AAAGAGGAGAGTAGGAAAAATCTGATAATGCTCAAAAGGAAAAAAAATCTCCGCAGCGAAACGACAGCTG
CGGAAAAAAACCACCAATCCCATCCAAATTAACGCAAAAACCGTGATGCCGACTAGAAAACTTTTATGAG
AGATCTTGGGACTTCTTTTTGGGGGACTATTTTTGTACAGAGAAAACCTGAGGGCGGCGGGGAGGGCGGG
GGAATCGGACCATGTATAGATCTGGAGGAAAAAAACTACGCAAAACTTTTTTTTAAAGTTCTAGTGGTAC
GTTAGGCGCTTCGCAGGGAGTTCGCAAAAGTCTTTACCAGTAATATTTAGAGCTAGACTCCGGGCGATGA
AAAAAAAGTTTTAATATTTGCAAGCAACTTTTGTACAGTATTTATCGAGATAAACATGGCAATCAAATGT
CCATTGTTTATAAGCTGAGAATTTGCCAATATTTTTCGAGGAAAGGGTTCTTGCTGGGTTTTGATTCTGC
AGCTTAAATTTAGGACCGTTACAAACAAGGAAGGAGTTTATTCGGATTTGAACATTTTAGTTTTAAAATT
GTACAAAAGGAAAACATGAGAGCAAGTACTGGCAAGACCGTTTTCGTGGTCTTGTTTAAGGCAAACGTTC
TAGATTGTACTAAATTTTTAACTTACTGTTAAAGGCAAAAAAAAAATGTCCATGCAGGTTGATATCGTTG
GTAATTTATAATAGCTTTTGTTCAATCCCCCTCACATGTGCGACAGGGGCA
